Addgene plasmid #193928: pBa.Halo-KIF3A DD 590-702
Purpose: Mammalian expression of Halo-tagged Kif 3A DD 590-702
Depositing lab: Marvin Bentley. Depositing organization: Rensselaer Polytechnic Institute. Publication: KAP is the neuronal organelle adaptor for Kinesin-2 KIF3AB and KIF3AC. Garbouchian A, Montgomery A, Gilbert SP, Bentley M. Mol Biol Cell. 2022 Oct 6:mbcE22080336. doi: 10.1091/mbc.E22-08-0336. PubMed 36200888.
Backbone
  Vector backbone: pBeta Actin-HALO
  Vector type: Mammalian Expression
Growth in bacteria
  Bacterial resistance: Ampicillin, 100 μg/mL
  Growth temperature: 37°C
  Growth strain: NEB Stable
  Copy number: High Copy
Gene/Insert
  Gene/Insert name: Kif 3A
  Species: H. sapiens (human)
  Insert size (bp): 345
  Entrez Gene: KIF3A (a.k.a. FLA10, KLP-20)
  Promoter: Chicken Beta actin
  Tag / fusion protein: Halo (N terminal on backbone)
  Cloning method: Restriction Enzyme; 5′ cloning site Unknown (unknown if destroyed)
Terms and licenses: Academic/Nonprofit Terms; Industry Terms: Not Available to Industry
Depositor comments: pBa vector is susceptible to recombination and should not be grown in fast growing bacteria or cloned using recombination.
How to cite: pBa.Halo-KIF3A DD 590-702 was a gift from Marvin Bentley (Addgene plasmid # 193928 ; http://n2t.net/addgene:193928 ; RRID:Addgene_193928)
