[The description below was written by a language model from this plasmid's Addgene catalogue record and pLannotate feature annotations shown in this document.]
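Description:
pBa.Halo-KIF3A DD 590-702 is a 7,315 bp mammalian expression plasmid built on the pBeta Actin-HALO backbone. It is maintained in E. coli through a high-copy ColE1/pUC-type origin and selected with ampicillin via the β-lactamase gene and its own promoter. The backbone also carries cloning-vector remnants that have no role in the mammalian payload: a lac promoter, operator and CAP site, and fragments of lacI, lacZα, rop and the pBR322 bom region. The depositor notes that the pBa vector is prone to recombination, which is why a recombination-stabilising host strain is listed and why recombination-based cloning is discouraged.

The expression cassette is driven by the chicken β-actin promoter followed by a chimeric chicken β-actin/rabbit β-globin intron, an arrangement that generally supports strong, broad expression in mammalian cells. Downstream lies a HaloTag coding sequence, a modified bacterial dehalogenase that bonds covalently to chloroalkane ligands and so allows labelling with fluorescent or affinity ligands. It is fused at the N terminus of a 345 bp fragment of human KIF3A, a subunit of the plus-end-directed kinesin-2 motor. The name indicates that the fragment corresponds to residues 590–702, a C-terminal portion lacking the motor domain; the record does not spell out what "DD" means. A short SV40 large T antigen fragment and the SV40 polyadenylation signal terminate the transcript.

The stated purpose is mammalian expression of this Halo-tagged KIF3A fragment. The associated publication concerns KAP as the neuronal organelle adaptor for kinesin-2 KIF3AB and KIF3AC, so the construct was probably used to examine the behaviour or interactions of the KIF3A tail region in cells, though the record gives no experimental details.
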