Features (pLannotate 1.2.2; 16 found; start..end, strand, type, name):
      1..276     +  promoter       chicken β-actin promoter: No description available
    277..1246    +  intron         chimeric intron: chimera between introns from chicken β-actin and rabbit β-globin
   1324..2207    +  CDS            HaloTag® (fragment): modified bacterial dehalogenase that forms covalent bonds with chloroalkane derivatives
   2254..2598    +  CDS            KIF3A (fragment): KIF3A_HUMAN - Also known as KIF3. Experimental evidence at protein level: Swiss-Prot protein existence level 1. Microtubule-based anterograde translocator for membranous organelles. Plus end-directed microtubule sliding activity in vitro. Plays a role in primary cilia formation. Plays a role in centriole cohesion and subdistal appendage organization and function. Regulates the formation of the subdistal appendage via recruitment of DCTN1 to the centriole. Also required for ciliary basal feet formation and microtubule anchoring to mother centriole. From Homo sapiens (Human).
   2626..2711    +  CDS            large T antigen (fragment): large T antigen from SV40 (simian virus 40)
   2734..2868    +  polyA_signal   SV40 poly(A) signal: SV40 polyadenylation signal
   2923..2939    -  protein_bind   lac operator: The lac repressor binds to the lac operator to inhibit transcription in E. coli. This inhibition can be relieved by adding lactose or isopropyl-β-D-thiogalactopyranoside (IPTG). lac repressor encoded by lacI
   2947..2977    -  promoter       lac promoter: promoter for the E. coli lac operon
   2992..3013    -  protein_bind   CAP binding site: CAP binding activates transcription in the presence of cAMP. E. coli catabolite activator protein
   3026..3118    -  CDS            lacI (fragment): lac repressor; lacI; The lac repressor binds to the lac operator to inhibit transcription in E. coli. This inhibition can be relieved by adding lactose or isopropyl-β-D-thiogalactopyranoside (IPTG).
   3301..3889    -  rep_origin     ori: high-copy-number ColE1/pMB1/pBR322/pUC origin of replication
   4060..4920    -  CDS            AmpR: β-lactamase; bla; confers resistance to ampicillin, carbenicillin, and related antibiotics
   4921..5025    -  promoter       AmpR promoter: bla
   5120..5155    +  CDS            rop (fragment): Rop protein, which maintains plasmids at low copy number; rop
   5257..5356    +  misc_feature   bom (fragment): basis of mobility region from pBR322
   5362..5516    -  CDS            lacZα (fragment): LacZα fragment of β-galactosidase; lacZ fragment
>Addgene plasmid #193928 | pBa.Halo-KIF3A DD 590-702 | addgene full sequence | sequence record 380261 | Addgene NGS Result
TCGAGGTGAGCCCCACGTTCTGCTTCACTCTCCCCATCTCCCCCCCCTCCCCACCCCCAATTTTGTATTT
ATTTATTTTTTAATTATTTTGTGCAGCGATGGGGGCGGGGGGGGGGGGGGCGCGCGCCAGGCGGGGCGGG
GCGGGGCGAGGGGCGGGGCGGGGCGAGGCGGAGAGGTGCGGCGGCAGCCAATCAGAGCGGCGCGCTCCGA
AAGTTTCCTTTTATGGCGAGGCGGCGGCGGCGGCGGCCCTATAAAAAGCGAAGCGCGCGGCGGGCGGGAG
TCGCTGCGCGCTGCCTTCGCCCCGTGCCCCGCTCCGCCGCCGCCTCGCGCCGCCCGCCCCGGCTCTGACT
GACCGCGTTACTCCCACAGGTGAGCGGGCGGGACGGCCCTTCTCCTCCGGGCTGTAATTAGCGCTTGGTT
TAATGACGGCTCGTTTCTTTTCTGTGGCTGCGTGAAAGCCTTAAAGGGCTCCGGGAGGGCCCTTTGTGCG
GGGGGGAGCGGCTCGGGGGGTGCGTGCGTGTGTGTGTGCGTGGGGAGCGCCGCGTGCGGCTCCGCGCTGC
CCGGCGGCTGTGAGCGCTGCGGGCGCGGCGCGGGGCTTTGTGCGCTCCGCAGTGTGCGCGAGGGGAGCGC
GGCCGGGGGCGGTGCCCCGCGGTGCGGGGGGGGCTGCGAGGGGAACAAAGGCTGCGTGCGGGGTGTGTGC
GTGGGGGGGTGAGCAGGGGGTGTGGGCGCGGCGGTCGGGCTGTAACCCCCCCCTGCACCCCCCTCCCCGA
GTTGCTGAGCACGGCCCGGCTTCGGGTGCGGGGCTCCGTGCGGGGCGTGGCGCGGGGCTCGCCGTGCCGG
GCGGGGGGTGGCGGCAGGTGGGGGTGCCGGGCGGGGCGGGGCCGCCTCGGGCCGGGGAGGGCTCGGGGGA
GGGGCGCGGCGGCCCCCGGAGCGCCGGCGGCTGTCGAGGCGCGGCGAGCCGCAGCCATTGCCTTTTATGG
TAATCGTGCGAGAGGGCGCAGGGACTTCCTTTGTCCCAAATCTGTGCGGAGCCGAAATCTGGGAGGCGCC
GCCGCACCCCCTCTAGCGGGCGCGGGGCGAAGCGGTGCGGCGCCGGCAGGAAGGAAATGGGCGGGGAGGG
CCTTCGTGCGTCGCCGCGCCGCCGTCCCCTTCTCCATCTCCAGCCTCGGGGCTGTCCGCAGGGGGACGGC
TGCCTTCGGGGGGGACGGGGCAGGGCGGGGTTCGGCTTCTGGCGTGTGACCGGCGGGGTTTATATCTTCC
CTTCTCTGTTCCTCCGCAGCCCCCAAGCTTGGCGCGCCTAGGACCATGGCTAGCGGAGGATCCGAAATCG
GTACTGGCTTTCCATTCGACCCCCATTATGTGGAAGTCCTGGGCGAGCGCATGCACTACGTCGATGTTGG
TCCGCGCGATGGCACCCCTGTGCTGTTCCTGCACGGTAACCCGACCTCCTCCTACGTGTGGCGCAACATC
ATCCCGCATGTTGCACCGACCCATCGCTGCATTGCTCCAGACCTGATCGGTATGGGCAAATCCGACAAAC
CAGACCTGGGTTATTTCTTCGACGACCACGTCCGCTTCATGGATGCCTTCATCGAAGCCCTGGGTCTGGA
AGAGGTCGTCCTGGTCATTCACGACTGGGGCTCCGCTCTGGGTTTCCACTGGGCCAAGCGCAATCCAGAG
CGCGTCAAAGGTATTGCATTTATGGAGTTCATCCGCCCTATCCCGACCTGGGACGAATGGCCAGAATTTG
CCCGCGAGACCTTCCAGGCCTTCCGCACCACCGACGTCGGCCGCAAGCTGATCATCGATCAGAACGTTTT
TATCGAGGGTACGCTGCCGATGGGTGTCGTCCGCCCGCTGACTGAAGTCGAGATGGACCATTACCGCGAG
CCGTTCCTGAATCCTGTTGACCGCGAGCCACTGTGGCGCTTCCCAAACGAGCTGCCAATCGCCGGTGAGC
CAGCGAACATCGTCGCGCTGGTCGAAGAATACATGGACTGGCTGCACCAGTCCCCTGTCCCGAAGCTGCT
GTTCTGGGGCACCCCAGGCGTTCTGATCCCACCGGCCGAAGCCGCTCGCCTGGCCAAAAGCCTGCCTAAC
TGCAAGGCTGTGGACATCGGCCCGGGTCTGAATCTGCTGCAAGAAGACAACCCGGACCTGATCGGCAGCG
AGATCGCGCGCTGGCTGTCTACTCTGGAGATTTCCGGGCTGTACGGCGGAGGATCCGGAGGCGGCTCTGG
CGGAGGGCTGTACATCCGACTTCAGATGCTTATTATTGATAACTTTATACCTCGGGATTATCAGGAAATG
ATTGAAAACTATGTCCATTGGAATGAAGACATAGGAGAATGGCAGCTAAAATGTGTTGCTTATACAGGAA
ATAACATGAGGAAGCAAACCCCAGTACCTGATAAAAAGGAGAAAGATCCCTTTGAGGTGGACCTTTCTCA
CGTGTATCTTGCCTATACTGAGGAGAGTCTGCGTCAGTCTTTGATGAAACTAGAAAGACCACGAACTTCA
AAGGGGAAAGCAAGGCCAAAGACAGGGAGAAGAAAGCGTTCTGCAAAGCCTGAAACTGTAATTGACTCTC
TGCTGCAGTAACGGACCGTCTAATCTAGATAAGTAATGATCATAATCAGCCATATCACATCTGTAGAGGT
TTTACTTGCTTTAAAAAACCTCCCACACCTCCCCCTGAACCTGAAACATAAAATGAATGCAATTGTTGTT
GTTAACTTGTTTATTGCAGCTTATAATGGTTACAAATAAAGCAATAGCATCACAAATTTCACAAATAAAG
CATTTTTTTCACTGCATTCTAGTTGTGGTTTGTCCAAACTCATCAATGTATCTTATCATGTCTGGATCCC
CGGGTACCGAGCTCGAATTCGTAATCATGTCATAGCTGTTTCCTGTGTGAAATTGTTATCCGCTCACAAT
TCCACACAACATACGAGCCGGAAGCATAAAGTGTAAAGCCTGGGGTGCCTAATGAGTGAGCTAACTCACA
TTAATTGCGTTGCGCTCACTGCCCGCTTTCCAGTCGGGAAACCTGTCGTGCCAGCTGCATTAATGAATCG
GCCAACGCGCGGGGAGAGGCGGTTTGCGTATTGGGCGCTCTTCCGCTTCCTCGCTCACTGACTCGCTGCG
CTCGGTCGTTCGGCTGCGGCGAGCGGTATCAGCTCACTCAAAGGCGGTAATACGGTTATCCACAGAATCA
GGGGATAACGCAGGAAAGAACATGTGAGCAAAAGGCCAGCAAAAGGCCAGGAACCGTAAAAAGGCCGCGT
TGCTGGCGTTTTTCCATAGGCTCCGCCCCCCTGACGAGCATCACAAAAATCGACGCTCAAGTCAGAGGTG
GCGAAACCCGACAGGACTATAAAGATACCAGGCGTTTCCCCCTGGAAGCTCCCTCGTGCGCTCTCCTGTT
CCGACCCTGCCGCTTACCGGATACCTGTCCGCCTTTCTCCCTTCGGGAAGCGTGGCGCTTTCTCATAGCT
CACGCTGTAGGTATCTCAGTTCGGTGTAGGTCGTTCGCTCCAAGCTGGGCTGTGTGCACGAACCCCCCGT
TCAGCCCGACCGCTGCGCCTTATCCGGTAACTATCGTCTTGAGTCCAACCCGGTAAGACACGACTTATCG
CCACTGGCAGCAGCCACTGGTAACAGGATTAGCAGAGCGAGGTATGTAGGCGGTGCTACAGAGTTCTTGA
AGTGGTGGCCTAACTACGGCTACACTAGAAGAACAGTATTTGGTATCTGCGCTCTGCTGAAGCCAGTTAC
CTTCGGAAAAAGAGTTGGTAGCTCTTGATCCGGCAAACAAACCACCGCTGGTAGCGGTGGTTTTTTTGTT
TGCAAGCAGCAGATTACGCGCAGAAAAAAAGGATCTCAAGAAGATCCTTTGATCTTTTCTACGGGGTCTG
ACGCTCAGTGGAACGAAAACTCACGTTAAGGGATTTTGGTCATGAGATTATCAAAAAGGATCTTCACCTA
GATCCTTTTAAATTAAAAATGAAGTTTTAAATCAATCTAAAGTATATATGAGTAAACTTGGTCTGACAGT
TACCAATGCTTAATCAGTGAGGCACCTATCTCAGCGATCTGTCTATTTCGTTCATCCATAGTTGCCTGAC
TCCCCGTCGTGTAGATAACTACGATACGGGAGGGCTTACCATCTGGCCCCAGTGCTGCAATGATACCGCG
AGACCCACGCTCACCGGCTCCAGATTTATCAGCAATAAACCAGCCAGCCGGAAGGGCCGAGCGCAGAAGT
GGTCCTGCAACTTTATCCGCCTCCATCCAGTCTATTAATTGTTGCCGGGAAGCTAGAGTAAGTAGTTCGC
CAGTTAATAGTTTGCGCAACGTTGTTGCCATTGCTACAGGCATCGTGGTGTCACGCTCGTCGTTTGGTAT
GGCTTCATTCAGCTCCGGTTCCCAACGATCAAGGCGAGTTACATGATCCCCCATGTTGTGCAAAAAAGCG
GTTAGCTCCTTCGGTCCTCCGATCGTTGTCAGAAGTAAGTTGGCCGCAGTGTTATCACTCATGGTTATGG
CAGCACTGCATAATTCTCTTACTGTCATGCCATCCGTAAGATGCTTTTCTGTGACTGGTGAGTACTCAAC
CAAGTCATTCTGAGAATAGTGTATGCGGCGACCGAGTTGCTCTTGCCCGGCGTCAATACGGGATAATACC
GCGCCACATAGCAGAACTTTAAAAGTGCTCATCATTGGAAAACGTTCTTCGGGGCGAAAACTCTCAAGGA
TCTTACCGCTGTTGAGATCCAGTTCGATGTAACCCACTCGTGCACCCAACTGATCTTCAGCATCTTTTAC
TTTCACCAGCGTTTCTGGGTGAGCAAAAACAGGAAGGCAAAATGCCGCAAAAAAGGGAATAAGGGCGACA
CGGAAATGTTGAATACTCATACTCTTCCTTTTTCAATATTATTGAAGCATTTATCAGGGTTATTGTCTCA
TGAGCGGATACATATTTGAATGTATTTAGAAAAATAAACAAATAGGGGTTCCGCGCACATTTCCCCGAAA
AGTGCCACCTGACGTCTAAGAAACCATTATTATCATGACATTAACCTATAAAAATAGGCGTATCACGAGG
CCCTTTCGTCTCGCGCGTTTCGGTGATGACGGTGAAAACCTCTGACACATGCAGCTCCCGGAGACGGTCA
CAGCTTGTCTGTAAGCGGATGCCGGGAGCAGACAAGCCCGTCAGGGCGCGTCAGCGGGTGTTGGCGGGTG
TCGGGGCTGGCTTAACTATGCGGCATCAGAGCAGATTGTACTGAGAGTGCACCATATGCGGTGTGAAATA
CCGCACAGATGCGTAAGGAGAAAATACCGCATCAGGCGCCATTCGCCATTCAGGCTGCGCAACTGTTGGG
AAGGGCGATCGGTGCGGGCCTCTTCGCTATTACGCCAGCTGGCGAAAGGGGGATGTGCTGCAAGGCGATT
AAGTTGGGTAACGCCAGGGTTTTCCCAGTCACGACGTTGTAAAACGACGGCCAGTGCCAAGTTGGGATCT
TTGCATTGGCCCACGGCTCTCAGGATGGGGATGCTCCCCTTCAGCACCCGGTTCCCCTTGGAAACTGATG
GTCCTGGCTCTGTGGCATGGCAGTGGCACTGTGAGGAGCCCCCTACCAGCAGCACACAGTGGGGTTGGCA
CTGCCACGCTCCGGATGCCGCGCTCTGATCCAACCCCATAATCAAGGGAACCCGAATTGCCCCATCATTG
CCCCCACCACCCCCATCCTGCCGGGCCCTCACACCCCACGCTGCCTTCTGGTGACATTCCCCAGCCCAAA
CCCACGGCTTCATGGCTACCGCGGGGCATTTCCCATTGCCGCCCCATTATCAGCTCTGCACACCTCCCGC
TGTACCCATGCCTCGTGGCTGCCCTTCTTTGACGTATAATCTTCTAATTAATACCCGGCCTTGTCAAAGT
GGAGCACAAACGTTAATTAATTCCCCAGCAGGCAGGTAATTAACAGTGTGACTCCCTTTTTGCTGCGAGT
GGGGCTGATACAGAGAGATGTGGCACTATGGAGCCCACGGGGTCCTGGCACTGGGTGCCCACGGAGGTCC
CCATGTGCTGCAGTGTCACCGCCTCCGAGGAGACAGTATTGTCCCTGCGGTGTCCCTGCAGCTCAGCTCT
GTCCACAGGGCCACCTCCAGTTTGGAGGGGACACAATGCAGCCCCGATGCAACCCATCCTCGCAGCATCC
CAGGGACAAAGACCCCACTGCAAGACCGCACACAGGGCTGGGTCCCGCTCCCCTAATATCTACAGTGCTT
CTTGCATGGCCCCTTAATCAATGCAGTTAATCAGCATGCGCTCATGCACCGCTCTGGAGCTGCAAAGCCC
CTCGCAGCGCTGCTCACCAACACCGCGCACCGCCCCGGCCCAGCCTGCAGCACGCGCTGCAAACAGGAAA
GAAACAAAATATTGCCCAAATGTAGGCAAAGGCATTCGGCTGCCTTGACCTCCGCCGGGCCGGGCCCTGC
CTGACTCAGCTCCTTACTCAGCGCTCGCTTCCTCCCTCCGGCTGCCACCGCCGCAGCGCACACCCTGACA
AAGAGTGGCCCTTAACGGGCTCTGAGGTGCACCCAGCAGTGCACTCAGCAGTCCAAGGGCCGGCCTGGAG
GTTTGCACCGCTACGTGCTGACATTAGCATTGAACTTGGCCCTGGGTAGTGCTGCAGGCCGGGCGGGGTG
GGTGTAGAGAGTGCAGCGCGCGTTGCACCCGGTGCCCCTTCCCCTCCCTTGCATCCCAGCAGGCTGCACC
CCAGCACCAGGCCCGTGCATGCATGCTCCTGGTGTTATTGCAGCCTGGTGCATGCATGCGTCTTGATGGT
GCAGCGCTGTGCATGCATCCTCCTTGGTGTGTAGCAGTCTAGTGCATGCATACCCCTCGGTGTTATTGCT
GCTCTGTGCACGCACGCTCATTGTATCACTTCATCCCAGTGCATGCACTCACACTGGAGCGATTGCTGCT
CGGTGCACGCACACTCATTGTATCACTGCAGCTCAGTGGCTGCACGCACACCGGTGTTATTGCTGCTCGG
TGCGTGCATGCACATCAGTGTCGCTGCAGCTCAGTGCATGCACGCTCATTGCCCATCGCTATCCCTGCCT
CTCCTGCTGGCGCTCCCCGGGAGGTGACTTCAAGGGGACCGCAGGACCACCTCGGGGGTGGGGGGAGGGC
TGCACACGCGGACCCCGCTCCCCCTCCCCAACAAAGCACTGTGGAATCAAAAAGGGGGGAGGGGGGATGG
AGGGGCGCGTCACACCCCCGCCCCACACCCTCACC
