>Addgene plasmid #193928 | pBa.Halo-KIF3A DD 590-702 | depositor partial sequence | sequence record 375764 | Kif3A
CGACTTCAGATGCTTATTATTGATAACTTTATACCTCGGGATTATCAGGAAATGATTGAAAACTATGTCC
ATTGGAATGAAGACATAGGAGAATGGCAGCTAAAATGTGTTGCTTATACAGGAAATAACATGAGGAAGCA
AACCCCAGTACCTGATAAAAAGGAGAAAGATCCCTTTGAGGTGGACCTTTCTCACGTGTATCTTGCCTAT
ACTGAGGAGAGTCTGCGTCAGTCTTTGATGAAACTAGAAAGACCACGAACTTCAAAGGGGAAAGCAAGGC
CAAAGACAGGGAGAAGAAAGCGTTCTGCAAAGCCTGAAACTGTAATTGACTCTTTACTGCAGTAA
